Addgene plasmid #124302: pLC-ZsGreen-P2A-Puro
Purpose: Lentiviral vector for expression of ZsGreen-P2A-Puro casette from a CMV promoter
Depositing lab: Eva Gottwein. Depositing organization: Northwestern University. Publication: Genome-wide CRISPR screens reveal genetic mediators of cereblon modulator toxicity in primary effusion lymphoma. Patil A, Manzano M, Gottwein E. Blood Adv. 2019 Jul 23;3(14):2105-2117. doi: 10.1182/bloodadvances.2019031732. PubMed 31300418.
Backbone
  Vector backbone: pLCE
  Total vector size (bp): 7861
  Vector type: Mammalian Expression, Lentiviral
  Selectable markers: Puromycin
Growth in bacteria
  Bacterial resistance: Ampicillin, 100 μg/mL
  Growth temperature: 37°C
  Growth strain: NEB Stable
  Copy number: High Copy
Gene/Insert
  Gene/Insert name: ZsGreen
  Species: H. sapiens (human)
  Insert size (bp): 693
  Promoter: CMV
  Cloning method: Gibson Cloning
  Sequencing primers: 5′ -; 3′ -
Terms and licenses: Academic/Nonprofit Terms; Industry Terms: Not Available to Industry
How to cite: pLC-ZsGreen-P2A-Puro was a gift from Eva Gottwein (Addgene plasmid # 124302 ; http://n2t.net/addgene:124302 ; RRID:Addgene_124302)
