[The description below was written by a language model from this plasmid's Addgene catalogue record and pLannotate feature annotations shown in this document.]
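Description:
pLC-ZsGreen-P2A-Puro is a lentiviral mammalian expression vector built on the pLCE backbone, catalogued at about 7.9 kb (the sequenced record is 7,830 nt). It is propagated in bacteria through a high-copy ColE1/pUC-type origin and an ampicillin resistance gene (β-lactamase with its own promoter); a fragment of the pBR322 bom region is also present.

The HIV-1-derived transfer cassette begins with a CMV enhancer/promoter fused to a truncated 5' LTR, an arrangement that typically drives transcription of the viral genomic RNA in packaging cells without Tat. This is followed by the Ψ packaging signal with adjoining partial gag sequence, the Rev response element for Rev-dependent nuclear export, and the cPPT/CTS, which aids nuclear import of the reverse-transcribed genome. An internal CMV enhancer/promoter then drives the payload: the ZsGreen green fluorescent protein linked to puromycin N-acetyltransferase. The P2A peptide is named in the construct title but not annotated separately; it would fall at the junction where the circular sequence numbering wraps around, and it allows both proteins to be produced from a single transcript. Downstream lie a loxP site (the only one annotated), the WPRE to enhance transcript expression, a fragment of nef-derived sequence, and a second truncated LTR annotation that occupies the 3' LTR position. The catalogue lists the insert species as human, whereas the feature annotation attributes ZsGreen to Zoanthus sp.

Transduced cells can therefore be both tracked by green fluorescence and selected with puromycin. The record states only this general expression purpose. The associated publication concerns genome-wide CRISPR screens in primary effusion lymphoma, but the plasmid's specific role there is not given.
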