Features (pLannotate 1.2.2; 22 found; start..end, strand, type, name):
     66..663     +  CDS            PuroR (fragment): puromycin N-acetyltransferase; pac from Streptomyces; confers resistance to puromycin
    700..733     +  protein_bind   loxP: Cre-mediated recombination occurs in the 8-bp core sequence (GCATACAT). Cre recombinase
    766..789     +  misc_feature   MCS (fragment): pBluescript multiple cloning site
    789..1377    +  misc_feature   WPRE: woodchuck hepatitis virus posttranscriptional regulatory element
   1378..1397    +  misc_feature   MCS (fragment): pBluescript multiple cloning site
   1399..1899    +  CDS            nef (fragment): NEF_HV1LA - Experimental evidence at protein level: Swiss-Prot protein existence level 1. Extracellular Nef protein targets CD4(+) T-lymphocytes for apoptosis by interacting with CXCR4 surface receptors. From Human immunodeficiency virus type 1 group M subtype B (isolate Lai) (HIV-1).
   1906..2086    +  LTR            5' LTR (truncated): truncated 5' long terminal repeat (LTR) from HIV-1
   2148..2736    -  rep_origin     ori: high-copy-number ColE1/pMB1/pBR322/pUC origin of replication
   2907..3767    -  CDS            AmpR: β-lactamase; bla; confers resistance to ampicillin, carbenicillin, and related antibiotics
   3768..3872    -  promoter       AmpR promoter: bla
   3931..3983    -  misc_feature   bom (fragment): basis of mobility region from pBR322
   4138..4517    +  enhancer       CMV enhancer: human cytomegalovirus immediate early enhancer
   4518..4717    +  promoter       CMV promoter: human cytomegalovirus (CMV) immediate early promoter
   4735..4915    +  LTR            5' LTR (truncated): truncated 5' long terminal repeat (LTR) from HIV-1
   4962..5087    +  misc_feature   HIV-1 Ψ: packaging signal of human immunodeficiency virus type 1
   5071..5409    +  CDS            HIV-1 gag (fragment): gag protein from human immunodeficiency virus 1; gag
   5584..5817    +  misc_feature   RRE: The Rev response element (RRE) of HIV-1 allows for Rev-dependent mRNA export from the nucleus to the cytoplasm.
   6194..6294    +  CDS            Rev (fragment): human immunodeficiency virus 1 (HIV-1) Rev protein; rev; enhances nuclear export of unspliced and incompletely spliced viral mRNAs
   6344..6461    +  misc_feature   cPPT/CTS: central polypurine tract and central termination sequence of HIV-1
   6586..6889    +  enhancer       CMV enhancer: human cytomegalovirus immediate early enhancer
   6890..7093    +  promoter       CMV promoter: human cytomegalovirus (CMV) immediate early promoter
   7138..7830    +  CDS            ZsGreen: ZsGreen is a basic (constitutively fluorescent) green fluorescent protein published in 1999, derived from Zoanthus sp..
>Addgene plasmid #124302 | pLC-ZsGreen-P2A-Puro | addgene full sequence | sequence record 242486 | Addgene NGS Result
GGATCCGGCGCAACAAACTTCTCTCTGCTGAAACAAGCCGGAGATGTCGAAGAGAATCCTGGACCGACCG
AGTACAAGCCCACGGTGCGCCTCGCCACCCGCGACGACGTCCCCAGGGCCGTACGCACCCTCGCCGCCGC
GTTCGCCGACTACCCCGCCACGCGCCACACCGTCGATCCGGACCGCCACATCGAGCGGGTCACCGAGCTG
CAAGAACTCTTCCTCACGCGCGTCGGGCTCGACATCGGCAAGGTGTGGGTCGCGGACGACGGCGCCGCGG
TGGCGGTCTGGACCACGCCGGAGAGCGTCGAAGCGGGGGCGGTGTTCGCCGAGATCGGCCCGCGCATGGC
CGAGTTGAGCGGTTCCCGGCTGGCCGCGCAGCAACAGATGGAAGGCCTCCTGGCGCCGCACCGGCCCAAG
GAGCCCGCGTGGTTCCTGGCCACCGTCGGAGTCTCGCCCGACCACCAGGGCAAGGGTCTGGGCAGCGCCG
TCGTGCTCCCCGGAGTGGAGGCGGCCGAGCGCGCCGGGGTGCCCGCCTTCCTGGAGACCTCCGCGCCCCG
CAACCTCCCCTTCTACGAGCGGCTCGGCTTCACCGTCACCGCCGACGTCGAGGTGCCCGAAGGACCGCGC
ACCTGGTGCATGACCCGCAAGCCCGGTGCCTGAAATATGCGGCCGCCAGAGAATTCGTCGAGGGACCTAA
TAACTTCGTATAGCATACATTATACGAAGTTATACATGTTTAAGGGTTCCGGTTCCACTAGGTACAATTC
GATATCAAGCTTATCGATAATCAACCTCTGGATTACAAAATTTGTGAAAGATTGACTGGTATTCTTAACT
ATGTTGCTCCTTTTACGCTATGTGGATACGCTGCTTTAATGCCTTTGTATCATGCTATTGCTTCCCGTAT
GGCTTTCATTTTCTCCTCCTTGTATAAATCCTGGTTGCTGTCTCTTTATGAGGAGTTGTGGCCCGTTGTC
AGGCAACGTGGCGTGGTGTGCACTGTGTTTGCTGACGCAACCCCCACTGGTTGGGGCATTGCCACCACCT
GTCAGCTCCTTTCCGGGACTTTCGCTTTCCCCCTCCCTATTGCCACGGCGGAACTCATCGCCGCCTGCCT
TGCCCGCTGCTGGACAGGGGCTCGGCTGTTGGGCACTGACAATTCCGTGGTGTTGTCGGGGAAATCATCG
TCCTTTCCTTGGCTGCTCGCCTGTGTTGCCACCTGGATTCTGCGCGGGACGTCCTTCTGCTACGTCCCTT
CGGCCCTCAATCCAGCGGACCTTCCTTCCCGCGGCCTGCTGCCGGCTCTGCGGCCTCTTCCGCGTCTTCG
CCTTCGCCCTCAGACGAGTCGGATCTCCCTTTGGGCCGCCTCCCCGCATCGATACCGTCGACCTCGATCG
AGACCTAGAAAAACATGGAGCAATCACAAGTAGCAATACAGCAGCTACCAATGCTGATTGTGCCTGGCTA
GAAGCACAAGAGGAGGAGGAGGTGGGTTTTCCAGTCACACCTCAGGTACCTTTAAGACCAATGACTTACA
AGGCAGCTGTAGATCTTAGCCACTTTTTAAAAGAAAAGGGGGGACTGGAAGGGCTAATTCACTCCCAACG
AAGACAAGATATCCTTGATCTGTGGATCTACCACACACAAGGCTACTTCCCTGATTGGCAGAACTACACA
CCAGGGCCAGGGATCAGATATCCACTGACCTTTGGATGGTGCTACAAGCTAGTACCAGTTGAGCAAGAGA
AGGTAGAAGAAGCCAATGAAGGAGAGAACACCCGCTTGTTACACCCTGTGAGCCTGCATGGGATGGATGA
CCCGGAGAGAGAAGTATTAGAGTGGAGGTTTGACAGCCGCCTAGCATTTCATCACATGGCCCGAGAGCTG
CATCCGGACTGTACTGGGTCTCTCTGGTTAGACCAGATCTGAGCCTGGGAGCTCTCTGGCTAACTAGGGA
ACCCACTGCTTAAGCCTCAATAAAGCTTGCCTTGAGTGCTTCAAGTAGTGTGTGCCCGTCTGTTGTGTGA
CTCTGGTAACTAGAGATCCCTCAGACCCTTTTAGTCAGTGTGGAAAATCTCTAGCAGCATGTGAGCAAAA
GGCCAGCAAAAGGCCAGGAACCGTAAAAAGGCCGCGTTGCTGGCGTTTTTCCATAGGCTCCGCCCCCCTG
ACGAGCATCACAAAAATCGACGCTCAAGTCAGAGGTGGCGAAACCCGACAGGACTATAAAGATACCAGGC
GTTTCCCCCTGGAAGCTCCCTCGTGCGCTCTCCTGTTCCGACCCTGCCGCTTACCGGATACCTGTCCGCC
TTTCTCCCTTCGGGAAGCGTGGCGCTTTCTCATAGCTCACGCTGTAGGTATCTCAGTTCGGTGTAGGTCG
TTCGCTCCAAGCTGGGCTGTGTGCACGAACCCCCCGTTCAGCCCGACCGCTGCGCCTTATCCGGTAACTA
TCGTCTTGAGTCCAACCCGGTAAGACACGACTTATCGCCACTGGCAGCAGCCACTGGTAACAGGATTAGC
AGAGCGAGGTATGTAGGCGGTGCTACAGAGTTCTTGAAGTGGTGGCCTAACTACGGCTACACTAGAAGAA
CAGTATTTGGTATCTGCGCTCTGCTGAAGCCAGTTACCTTCGGAAAAAGAGTTGGTAGCTCTTGATCCGG
CAAACAAACCACCGCTGGTAGCGGTGGTTTTTTTGTTTGCAAGCAGCAGATTACGCGCAGAAAAAAAGGA
TCTCAAGAAGATCCTTTGATCTTTTCTACGGGGTCTGACGCTCAGTGGAACGAAAACTCACGTTAAGGGA
TTTTGGTCATGAGATTATCAAAAAGGATCTTCACCTAGATCCTTTTAAATTAAAAATGAAGTTTTAAATC
AATCTAAAGTATATATGAGTAAACTTGGTCTGACAGTTACCAATGCTTAATCAGTGAGGCACCTATCTCA
GCGATCTGTCTATTTCGTTCATCCATAGTTGCCTGACTCCCCGTCGTGTAGATAACTACGATACGGGAGG
GCTTACCATCTGGCCCCAGTGCTGCAATGATACCGCGAGACCCACGCTCACCGGCTCCAGATTTATCAGC
AATAAACCAGCCAGCCGGAAGGGCCGAGCGCAGAAGTGGTCCTGCAACTTTATCCGCCTCCATCCAGTCT
ATTAATTGTTGCCGGGAAGCTAGAGTAAGTAGTTCGCCAGTTAATAGTTTGCGCAACGTTGTTGCCATTG
CTACAGGCATCGTGGTGTCACGCTCGTCGTTTGGTATGGCTTCATTCAGCTCCGGTTCCCAACGATCAAG
GCGAGTTACATGATCCCCCATGTTGTGCAAAAAAGCGGTTAGCTCCTTCGGTCCTCCGATCGTTGTCAGA
AGTAAGTTGGCCGCAGTGTTATCACTCATGGTTATGGCAGCACTGCATAATTCTCTTACTGTCATGCCAT
CCGTAAGATGCTTTTCTGTGACTGGTGAGTACTCAACCAAGTCATTCTGAGAATAGTGTATGCGGCGACC
GAGTTGCTCTTGCCCGGCGTCAATACGGGATAATACCGCGCCACATAGCAGAACTTTAAAAGTGCTCATC
ATTGGAAAACGTTCTTCGGGGCGAAAACTCTCAAGGATCTTACCGCTGTTGAGATCCAGTTCGATGTAAC
CCACTCGTGCACCCAACTGATCTTCAGCATCTTTTACTTTCACCAGCGTTTCTGGGTGAGCAAAAACAGG
AAGGCAAAATGCCGCAAAAAAGGGAATAAGGGCGACACGGAAATGTTGAATACTCATACTCTTCCTTTTT
CAATATTATTGAAGCATTTATCAGGGTTATTGTCTCATGAGCGGATACATATTTGAATGTATTTAGAAAA
ATAAACAAATAGGGGTTCCGCGCACATTTCCCCGAAAAGTGCCACCTGACGTCGACGGATCGGGAGATCT
CCCGATCCCCTATGGTGCACTCTCAGTACAATCTGCTCTGATGCCGCATAGTTAAGCCAGTATCTGCTCC
CTGCTTGTGTGTTGGAGGTCGCTGAGTAGTGCGCGAGCAAAATTTAAGCTACAACAAGGCAAGGCTTGAC
CGACAATTGCATGAAGAATCTGCTTAGGGTTAGGCGTTTTGCGCTGCTTCGCGATGTACGGGCCAGATAT
ACGCGTTGACATTGATTATTGACTAGTTATTAATAGTAATCAATTACGGGGTCATTAGTTCATAGCCCAT
ATATGGAGTTCCGCGTTACATAACTTACGGTAAATGGCCCGCCTGGCTGACCGCCCAACGACCCCCGCCC
ATTGACGTCAATAATGACGTATGTTCCCATAGTAACGCCAATAGGGACTTTCCATTGACGTCAATGGGTG
GAGTATTTACGGTAAACTGCCCACTTGGCAGTACATCAAGTGTATCATATGCCAAGTACGCCCCCTATTG
ACGTCAATGACGGTAAATGGCCCGCCTGGCATTATGCCCAGTACATGACCTTATGGGACTTTCCTACTTG
GCAGTACATCTACGTATTAGTCATCGCTATTACCATGGTGATGCGGTTTTGGCAGTACATCAATGGGCGT
GGATAGCGGTTTGACTCACGGGGATTTCCAAGTCTCCACCCCATTGACGTCAATGGGAGTTTGTTTTGGC
ACCAAAATCAACGGGACTTTCCAAAATGTCGTAACAACTCCGCCCCATTGACGCAAATGGGCGGTAGGCG
TGTACGGTGGGAGGTCTATATAAGCAGCGCGTTTTGCCTGTACTGGGTCTCTCTGGTTAGACCAGATCTG
AGCCTGGGAGCTCTCTGGCTAACTAGGGAACCCACTGCTTAAGCCTCAATAAAGCTTGCCTTGAGTGCTT
CAAGTAGTGTGTGCCCGTCTGTTGTGTGACTCTGGTAACTAGAGATCCCTCAGACCCTTTTAGTCAGTGT
GGAAAATCTCTAGCAGTGGCGCCCGAACAGGGACTTGAAAGCGAAAGGGAAACCAGAGGAGCTCTCTCGA
CGCAGGACTCGGCTTGCTGAAGCGCGCACGGCAAGAGGCGAGGGGCGGCGACTGGTGAGTACGCCAAAAA
TTTTGACTAGCGGAGGCTAGAAGGAGAGAGATGGGTGCGAGAGCGTCAGTATTAAGCGGGGGAGAATTAG
ATCGCGATGGGAAAAAATTCGGTTAAGGCCAGGGGGAAAGAAAAAATATAAATTAAAACATATAGTATGG
GCAAGCAGGGAGCTAGAACGATTCGCAGTTAATCCTGGCCTGTTAGAAACATCAGAAGGCTGTAGACAAA
TACTGGGACAGCTACAACCATCCCTTCAGACAGGATCAGAAGAACTTAGATCATTATATAATACAGTAGC
AACCCTCTATTGTGTGCATCAAAGGATAGAGATAAAAGACACCAAGGAAGCTTTAGACAAGATAGAGGAA
GAGCAAAACAAAAGTAAGACCACCGCACAGCAAGCGGCCGGCCGCTGATCTTCAGACCTGGAGGAGGAGA
TATGAGGGACAATTGGAGAAGTGAATTATATAAATATAAAGTAGTAAAAATTGAACCATTAGGAGTAGCA
CCCACCAAGGCAAAGAGAAGAGTGGTGCAGAGAGAAAAAAGAGCAGTGGGAATAGGAGCTTTGTTCCTTG
GGTTCTTGGGAGCAGCAGGAAGCACTATGGGCGCAGCGTCAATGACGCTGACGGTACAGGCCAGACAATT
ATTGTCTGGTATAGTGCAGCAGCAGAACAATTTGCTGAGGGCTATTGAGGCGCAACAGCATCTGTTGCAA
CTCACAGTCTGGGGCATCAAGCAGCTCCAGGCAAGAATCCTGGCTGTGGAAAGATACCTAAAGGATCAAC
AGCTCCTGGGGATTTGGGGTTGCTCTGGAAAACTCATTTGCACCACTGCTGTGCCTTGGAATGCTAGTTG
GAGTAATAAATCTCTGGAACAGATTTGGAATCACACGACCTGGATGGAGTGGGACAGAGAAATTAACAAT
TACACAAGCTTAATACACTCCTTAATTGAAGAATCGCAAAACCAGCAAGAAAAGAATGAACAAGAATTAT
TGGAATTAGATAAATGGGCAAGTTTGTGGAATTGGTTTAACATAACAAATTGGCTGTGGTATATAAAATT
ATTCATAATGATAGTAGGAGGCTTGGTAGGTTTAAGAATAGTTTTTGCTGTACTTTCTATAGTGAATAGA
GTTAGGCAGGGATATTCACCATTATCGTTTCAGACCCACCTCCCAACCCCGAGGGGACCCGACAGGCCCG
AAGGAATAGAAGAAGAAGGTGGAGAGAGAGACAGAGACAGATCCATTCGATTAGTGAACGGATCGGCACT
GCGTGCGCCAATTCTGCAGACAAATGGCAGTATTCATCCACAATTTTAAAAGAAAAGGGGGGATTGGGGG
GTACAGTGCAGGGGAAAGAATAGTAGACATAATAGCAACAGACATACAAACTAAAGAATTACAAAAACAA
ATTACAAAAATTCAAAATTTTCGGGTTTATTACAGGGACAGCAGAGATCCAGTTTGGTTAGTACCGGGCC
CGAGAGTTAATTAATTAGTTATTAATAGTAATCAATTACGGGGTCATTAGTTCATAGCCCATATATGGAG
TTCCGCGTTACATAACTTACGGTAAATGGCCCGCCTGGCTGACCGCCCAACGACCCCCGCCCATTGACGT
CAATAATGACGTATGTTCCCATAGTAACGCCAATAGGGACTTTCCATTGACGTCAATGGGTGGAGTATTT
ACGGTAAACTGCCCACTTGGCAGTACATCAAGTGTATCATATGCCAAGTACGCCCCCTATTGACGTCAAT
GACGGTAAATGGCCCGCCTGGCATTATGCCCAGTACATGACCTTATGGGACTTTCCTACTTGGCAGTACA
TCTACGTATTAGTCATCGCTATTACCATGGTGATGCGGTTTTGGCAGTACATCAATGGGCGTGGATAGCG
GTTTGACTCACGGGGATTTCCAAGTCTCCACCCCATTGACGTCAATGGGAGTTTGTTTTGGCACCAAAAT
CAACGGGACTTTCCAAAATGTCGTAACAACTCCGCCCCATTGACGCAAATGGGCGGTAGGCGTGTACGGT
GGGAGGTCTATATAAGCAGAGCTGGTTTAGTGAACCGTCAGATCCGCTAGCGCTACCGGTCGCCACCATG
GCCCAGTCCAAGCACGGCCTGACCAAGGAGATGACCATGAAGTACCGCATGGAGGGCTGCGTGGACGGCC
ACAAGTTCGTGATCACCGGCGAGGGCATCGGCTACCCCTTCAAGGGCAAGCAGGCCATCAACCTGTGCGT
GGTGGAGGGCGGCCCCTTGCCCTTCGCCGAGGACATCTTGTCCGCCGCCTTCATGTACGGCAACCGCGTG
TTCACCGAGTACCCCCAGGACATCGTCGACTACTTCAAGAACTCCTGCCCCGCCGGCTACACCTGGGACC
GCTCCTTCCTGTTCGAGGACGGCGCCGTGTGCATCTGCAACGCCGACATCACCGTGAGCGTGGAGGAGAA
CTGCATGTACCACGAGTCCAAGTTCTACGGCGTGAACTTCCCCGCCGACGGCCCCGTGATGAAGAAGATG
ACCGACAACTGGGAGCCCTCCTGCGAGAAGATCATCCCCGTGCCCAAGCAGGGCATCTTGAAGGGCGACG
TGAGCATGTACCTGCTGCTGAAGGACGGTGGCCGCTTGCGCTGCCAGTTCGACACCGTGTACAAGGCCAA
GTCCGTGCCCCGCAAGATGCCCGACTGGCACTTCATCCAGCACAAGCTGACCCGCGAGGACCGCAGCGAC
GCCAAGAACCAGAAGTGGCACCTGACCGAGCACGCCATCGCCTCCGGCTCCGCCTTGCCC
